>Addgene plasmid #138696 | pLenti-Puro-SIK2 | addgene full sequence | sequence record 273110 | Addgene NGS Result
TGATGCGGTTTTGGCAGTACATCAATGGGCGTGGATAGCGGTTTGACTCACGGGGATTTCCAAGTCTCCA
CCCCATTGACGTCAATGGGAGTTTGTTTTGGCACCAAAATCAACGGGACTTTCCAAAATGTCGTAACAAC
TCCGCCCCATTGACGCAAATGGGCGGTAGGCGTGTACGGTGGGAGGTCTATATAAGCAGCGCGTTTTGCC
TGTACTGGGTCTCTCTGGTTAGACCAGATCTGAGCCTGGGAGCTCTCTGGCTAACTAGGGAACCCACTGC
TTAAGCCTCAATAAAGCTTGCCTTGAGTGCTTCAAGTAGTGTGTGCCCGTCTGTTGTGTGACTCTGGTAA
CTAGAGATCCCTCAGACCCTTTTAGTCAGTGTGGAAAATCTCTAGCAGTGGCGCCCGAACAGGGACTTGA
AAGCGAAAGGGAAACCAGAGGAGCTCTCTCGACGCAGGACTCGGCTTGCTGAAGCGCGCACGGCAAGAGG
CGAGGGGCGGCGACTGGTGAGTACGCCAAAAATTTTGACTAGCGGAGGCTAGAAGGAGAGAGATGGGTGC
GAGAGCGTCAGTATTAAGCGGGGGAGAATTAGATCGCGATGGGAAAAAATTCGGTTAAGGCCAGGGGGAA
AGAAAAAATATAAATTAAAACATATAGTATGGGCAAGCAGGGAGCTAGAACGATTCGCAGTTAATCCTGG
CCTGTTAGAAACATCAGAAGGCTGTAGACAAATACTGGGACAGCTACAACCATCCCTTCAGACAGGATCA
GAAGAACTTAGATCATTATATAATACAGTAGCAACCCTCTATTGTGTGCATCAAAGGATAGAGATAAAAG
ACACCAAGGAAGCTTTAGACAAGATAGAGGAAGAGCAAAACAAAAGTAAGACCACCGCACAGCAAGCGGC
CGCTGATCTTCAGACCTGGAGGAGGAGATATGAGGGACAATTGGAGAAGTGAATTATATAAATATAAAGT
AGTAAAAATTGAACCATTAGGAGTAGCACCCACCAAGGCAAAGAGAAGAGTGGTGCAGAGAGAAAAAAGA
GCAGTGGGAATAGGAGCTTTGTTCCTTGGGTTCTTGGGAGCAGCAGGAAGCACTATGGGCGCAGCGTCAA
TGACGCTGACGGTACAGGCCAGACAATTATTGTCTGGTATAGTGCAGCAGCAGAACAATTTGCTGAGGGC
TATTGAGGCGCAACAGCATCTGTTGCAACTCACAGTCTGGGGCATCAAGCAGCTCCAGGCAAGAATCCTG
GCTGTGGAAAGATACCTAAAGGATCAACAGCTCCTGGGGATTTGGGGTTGCTCTGGAAAACTCATTTGCA
CCACTGCTGTGCCTTGGAATGCTAGTTGGAGTAATAAATCTCTGGAACAGATTTGGAATCACACGACCTG
GATGGAGTGGGACAGAGAAATTAACAATTACACAAGCTTAATACACTCCTTAATTGAAGAATCGCAAAAC
CAGCAAGAAAAGAATGAACAAGAATTATTGGAATTAGATAAATGGGCAAGTTTGTGGAATTGGTTTAACA
TAACAAATTGGCTGTGGTATATAAAATTATTCATAATGATAGTAGGAGGCTTGGTAGGTTTAAGAATAGT
TTTTGCTGTACTTTCTATAGTGAATAGAGTTAGGCAGGGATATTCACCATTATCGTTTCAGACCCACCTC
CCAACCCCGAGGGGACCCGACAGGCCCGAAGGAATAGAAGAAGAAGGTGGAGAGAGAGACAGAGACAGAT
CCATTCGATTAGTGAACGGATCGGCACTGCGTGCGCCAATTCTGCAGACAAATGGCAGTATTCATCCACA
ATTTTAAAAGAAAAGGGGGGATTGGGGGGTACAGTGCAGGGGAAAGAATAGTAGACATAATAGCAACAGA
CATACAAACTAAAGAATTACAAAAACAAATTACAAAAATTCAAAATTTTCGGGTTTATTACAGGGACAGC
AGAGATCCAGTTTGGTTAATTAAGGTACCGAGGGCCTATTTCCCATGATTCCTTCATATTTGCATATACG
ATACAAGGCTGTTAGAGAGATAATTAGAATTAATTTGACTGTAAACACAAAGATATTAGTACAAAATACG
TGACGTAGAAAGTAATAATTTCTTGGGTAGTTTGCAGTTTTAAAATTATGTTTTAAAATGGACTATCATA
TGCTTACCGTAACTTGAAAGTATTTCGATTTCTTGGCTTTATATATCTTGTGGAAAGGACGAAACACCGA
ATAATCGATAAGTCTCAGCGTTTTAGAGCTAGAAATAGCAAGTTAAAATAAGGCTAGTCCGTTATCAACT
TGAAAAAGTGGCACCGAGTCGGTGCTTTTTTGAATTCGCTAGCTAGGTCTTGAAAGGAGTGGGAATTGGC
TCCGGTGCCCGTCAGTGGGCAGAGCGCACATCGCCCACAGTCCCCGAGAAGTTGGGGGGAGGGGTCGGCA
ATTGATCCGGTGCCTAGAGAAGGTGGCGCGGGGTAAACTGGGAAAGTGATGTCGTGTACTGGCTCCGCCT
TTTTCCCGAGGGTGGGGGAGAACCGTATATAAGTGCAGTAGTCGCCGTGAACGTTCTTTTTCGCAACGGG
TTTGCCGCCAGAACACAGGACCGGTTCTAGAGCGCTGCCACCATGGACAAGAAGTACAGCATCGGCCTGG
ACATCGGCACCAACTCTGTGGGCTGGGCCGTGATCACCGACGAGTACAAGGTGCCCAGCAAGAAATTCAA
GGTGCTGGGCAACACCGACCGGCACAGCATCAAGAAGAACCTGATCGGAGCCCTGCTGTTCGACAGCGGC
GAAACAGCCGAGGCCACCCGGCTGAAGAGAACCGCCAGAAGAAGATACACCAGACGGAAGAACCGGATCT
GCTATCTGCAAGAGATCTTCAGCAACGAGATGGCCAAGGTGGACGACAGCTTCTTCCACAGACTGGAAGA
GTCCTTCCTGGTGGAAGAGGATAAGAAGCACGAGCGGCACCCCATCTTCGGCAACATCGTGGACGAGGTG
GCCTACCACGAGAAGTACCCCACCATCTACCACCTGAGAAAGAAACTGGTGGACAGCACCGACAAGGCCG
ACCTGCGGCTGATCTATCTGGCCCTGGCCCACATGATCAAGTTCCGGGGCCACTTCCTGATCGAGGGCGA
CCTGAACCCCGACAACAGCGACGTGGACAAGCTGTTCATCCAGCTGGTGCAGACCTACAACCAGCTGTTC
GAGGAAAACCCCATCAACGCCAGCGGCGTGGACGCCAAGGCCATCCTGTCTGCCAGACTGAGCAAGAGCA
GACGGCTGGAAAATCTGATCGCCCAGCTGCCCGGCGAGAAGAAGAATGGCCTGTTCGGAAACCTGATTGC
CCTGAGCCTGGGCCTGACCCCCAACTTCAAGAGCAACTTCGACCTGGCCGAGGATGCCAAACTGCAGCTG
AGCAAGGACACCTACGACGACGACCTGGACAACCTGCTGGCCCAGATCGGCGACCAGTACGCCGACCTGT
TTCTGGCCGCCAAGAACCTGTCCGACGCCATCCTGCTGAGCGACATCCTGAGAGTGAACACCGAGATCAC
CAAGGCCCCCCTGAGCGCCTCTATGATCAAGAGATACGACGAGCACCACCAGGACCTGACCCTGCTGAAA
GCTCTCGTGCGGCAGCAGCTGCCTGAGAAGTACAAAGAGATTTTCTTCGACCAGAGCAAGAACGGCTACG
CCGGCTACATTGACGGCGGAGCCAGCCAGGAAGAGTTCTACAAGTTCATCAAGCCCATCCTGGAAAAGAT
GGACGGCACCGAGGAACTGCTCGTGAAGCTGAACAGAGAGGACCTGCTGCGGAAGCAGCGGACCTTCGAC
AACGGCAGCATCCCCCACCAGATCCACCTGGGAGAGCTGCACGCCATTCTGCGGCGGCAGGAAGATTTTT
ACCCATTCCTGAAGGACAACCGGGAAAAGATCGAGAAGATCCTGACCTTCCGCATCCCCTACTACGTGGG
CCCTCTGGCCAGGGGAAACAGCAGATTCGCCTGGATGACCAGAAAGAGCGAGGAAACCATCACCCCCTGG
AACTTCGAGGAAGTGGTGGACAAGGGCGCTTCCGCCCAGAGCTTCATCGAGCGGATGACCAACTTCGATA
AGAACCTGCCCAACGAGAAGGTGCTGCCCAAGCACAGCCTGCTGTACGAGTACTTCACCGTGTATAACGA
GCTGACCAAAGTGAAATACGTGACCGAGGGAATGAGAAAGCCCGCCTTCCTGAGCGGCGAGCAGAAAAAG
GCCATCGTGGACCTGCTGTTCAAGACCAACCGGAAAGTGACCGTGAAGCAGCTGAAAGAGGACTACTTCA
AGAAAATCGAGTGCTTCGACTCCGTGGAAATCTCCGGCGTGGAAGATCGGTTCAACGCCTCCCTGGGCAC
ATACCACGATCTGCTGAAAATTATCAAGGACAAGGACTTCCTGGACAATGAGGAAAACGAGGACATTCTG
GAAGATATCGTGCTGACCCTGACACTGTTTGAGGACAGAGAGATGATCGAGGAACGGCTGAAAACCTATG
CCCACCTGTTCGACGACAAAGTGATGAAGCAGCTGAAGCGGCGGAGATACACCGGCTGGGGCAGGCTGAG
CCGGAAGCTGATCAACGGCATCCGGGACAAGCAGTCCGGCAAGACAATCCTGGATTTCCTGAAGTCCGAC
GGCTTCGCCAACAGAAACTTCATGCAGCTGATCCACGACGACAGCCTGACCTTTAAAGAGGACATCCAGA
AAGCCCAGGTGTCCGGCCAGGGCGATAGCCTGCACGAGCACATTGCCAATCTGGCCGGCAGCCCCGCCAT
TAAGAAGGGCATCCTGCAGACAGTGAAGGTGGTGGACGAGCTCGTGAAAGTGATGGGCCGGCACAAGCCC
GAGAACATCGTGATCGAAATGGCCAGAGAGAACCAGACCACCCAGAAGGGACAGAAGAACAGCCGCGAGA
GAATGAAGCGGATCGAAGAGGGCATCAAAGAGCTGGGCAGCCAGATCCTGAAAGAACACCCCGTGGAAAA
CACCCAGCTGCAGAACGAGAAGCTGTACCTGTACTACCTGCAGAATGGGCGGGATATGTACGTGGACCAG
GAACTGGACATCAACCGGCTGTCCGACTACGATGTGGACCATATCGTGCCTCAGAGCTTTCTGAAGGACG
ACTCCATCGACAACAAGGTGCTGACCAGAAGCGACAAGAACCGGGGCAAGAGCGACAACGTGCCCTCCGA
AGAGGTCGTGAAGAAGATGAAGAACTACTGGCGGCAGCTGCTGAACGCCAAGCTGATTACCCAGAGAAAG
TTCGACAATCTGACCAAGGCCGAGAGAGGCGGCCTGAGCGAACTGGATAAGGCCGGCTTCATCAAGAGAC
AGCTGGTGGAAACCCGGCAGATCACAAAGCACGTGGCACAGATCCTGGACTCCCGGATGAACACTAAGTA
CGACGAGAATGACAAGCTGATCCGGGAAGTGAAAGTGATCACCCTGAAGTCCAAGCTGGTGTCCGATTTC
CGGAAGGATTTCCAGTTTTACAAAGTGCGCGAGATCAACAACTACCACCACGCCCACGACGCCTACCTGA
ACGCCGTCGTGGGAACCGCCCTGATCAAAAAGTACCCTAAGCTGGAAAGCGAGTTCGTGTACGGCGACTA
CAAGGTGTACGACGTGCGGAAGATGATCGCCAAGAGCGAGCAGGAAATCGGCAAGGCTACCGCCAAGTAC
TTCTTCTACAGCAACATCATGAACTTTTTCAAGACCGAGATTACCCTGGCCAACGGCGAGATCCGGAAGC
GGCCTCTGATCGAGACAAACGGCGAAACCGGGGAGATCGTGTGGGATAAGGGCCGGGATTTTGCCACCGT
GCGGAAAGTGCTGAGCATGCCCCAAGTGAATATCGTGAAAAAGACCGAGGTGCAGACAGGCGGCTTCAGC
AAAGAGTCTATCCTGCCCAAGAGGAACAGCGATAAGCTGATCGCCAGAAAGAAGGACTGGGACCCTAAGA
AGTACGGCGGCTTCGACAGCCCCACCGTGGCCTATTCTGTGCTGGTGGTGGCCAAAGTGGAAAAGGGCAA
GTCCAAGAAACTGAAGAGTGTGAAAGAGCTGCTGGGGATCACCATCATGGAAAGAAGCAGCTTCGAGAAG
AATCCCATCGACTTTCTGGAAGCCAAGGGCTACAAAGAAGTGAAAAAGGACCTGATCATCAAGCTGCCTA
AGTACTCCCTGTTCGAGCTGGAAAACGGCCGGAAGAGAATGCTGGCCTCTGCCGGCGAACTGCAGAAGGG
AAACGAACTGGCCCTGCCCTCCAAATATGTGAACTTCCTGTACCTGGCCAGCCACTATGAGAAGCTGAAG
GGCTCCCCCGAGGATAATGAGCAGAAACAGCTGTTTGTGGAACAGCACAAGCACTACCTGGACGAGATCA
TCGAGCAGATCAGCGAGTTCTCCAAGAGAGTGATCCTGGCCGACGCTAATCTGGACAAAGTGCTGTCCGC
CTACAACAAGCACCGGGATAAGCCCATCAGAGAGCAGGCCGAGAATATCATCCACCTGTTTACCCTGACC
AATCTGGGAGCCCCTGCCGCCTTCAAGTACTTTGACACCACCATCGACCGGAAGAGGTACACCAGCACCA
AAGAGGTGCTGGACGCCACCCTGATCCACCAGAGCATCACCGGCCTGTACGAGACACGGATCGACCTGTC
TCAGCTGGGAGGCGACAAGCGACCTGCCGCCACAAAGAAGGCTGGACAGGCTAAGAAGAAGAAAGATTAC
AAAGACGATGACGATAAGGGATCCGGCGCAACAAACTTCTCTCTGCTGAAACAAGCCGGAGATGTCGAAG
AGAATCCTGGACCGACCGAGTACAAGCCCACGGTGCGCCTCGCCACCCGCGACGACGTCCCCAGGGCCGT
ACGCACCCTCGCCGCCGCGTTCGCCGACTACCCCGCCACGCGCCACACCGTCGATCCGGACCGCCACATC
GAGCGGGTCACCGAGCTGCAAGAACTCTTCCTCACGCGCGTCGGGCTCGACATCGGCAAGGTGTGGGTCG
CGGACGACGGCGCCGCGGTGGCGGTCTGGACCACGCCGGAGAGCGTCGAAGCGGGGGCGGTGTTCGCCGA
GATCGGCCCGCGCATGGCCGAGTTGAGCGGTTCCCGGCTGGCCGCGCAGCAACAGATGGAAGGCCTCCTG
GCGCCGCACCGGCCCAAGGAGCCCGCGTGGTTCCTGGCCACCGTCGGAGTCTCGCCCGACCACCAGGGCA
AGGGTCTGGGCAGCGCCGTCGTGCTCCCCGGAGTGGAGGCGGCCGAGCGCGCCGGGGTGCCCGCCTTCCT
GGAGACCTCCGCGCCCCGCAACCTCCCCTTCTACGAGCGGCTCGGCTTCACCGTCACCGCCGACGTCGAG
GTGCCCGAAGGACCGCGCACCTGGTGCATGACCCGCAAGCCCGGTGCCTGAACGCGTTAAGTCGACAATC
AACCTCTGGATTACAAAATTTGTGAAAGATTGACTGGTATTCTTAACTATGTTGCTCCTTTTACGCTATG
TGGATACGCTGCTTTAATGCCTTTGTATCATGCTATTGCTTCCCGTATGGCTTTCATTTTCTCCTCCTTG
TATAAATCCTGGTTGCTGTCTCTTTATGAGGAGTTGTGGCCCGTTGTCAGGCAACGTGGCGTGGTGTGCA
CTGTGTTTGCTGACGCAACCCCCACTGGTTGGGGCATTGCCACCACCTGTCAGCTCCTTTCCGGGACTTT
CGCTTTCCCCCTCCCTATTGCCACGGCGGAACTCATCGCCGCCTGCCTTGCCCGCTGCTGGACAGGGGCT
CGGCTGTTGGGCACTGACAATTCCGTGGTGTTGTCGGGGAAATCATCGTCCTTTCCTTGGCTGCTCGCCT
GTGTTGCCACCTGGATTCTGCGCGGGACGTCCTTCTGCTACGTCCCTTCGGCCCTCAATCCAGCGGACCT
TCCTTCCCGCGGCCTGCTGCCGGCTCTGCGGCCTCTTCCGCGTCTTCGCCTTCGCCCTCAGACGAGTCGG
ATCTCCCTTTGGGCCGCCTCCCCGCGTCGACTTTAAGACCAATGACTTACAAGGCAGCTGTAGATCTTAG
CCACTTTTTAAAAGAAAAGGGGGGACTGGAAGGGCTAATTCACTCCCAACGAAGACAAGATCTGCTTTTT
GCTTGTACTGGGTCTCTCTGGTTAGACCAGATCTGAGCCTGGGAGCTCTCTGGCTAACTAGGGAACCCAC
TGCTTAAGCCTCAATAAAGCTTGCCTTGAGTGCTTCAAGTAGTGTGTGCCCGTCTGTTGTGTGACTCTGG
TAACTAGAGATCCCTCAGACCCTTTTAGTCAGTGTGGAAAATCTCTAGCAGGGCCCGTTTAAACCCGCTG
ATCAGCCTCGACTGTGCCTTCTAGTTGCCAGCCATCTGTTGTTTGCCCCTCCCCCGTGCCTTCCTTGACC
CTGGAAGGTGCCACTCCCACTGTCCTTTCCTAATAAAATGAGGAAATTGCATCGCATTGTCTGAGTAGGT
GTCATTCTATTCTGGGGGGTGGGGTGGGGCAGGACAGCAAGGGGGAGGATTGGGAAGACAATAGCAGGCA
TGCTGGGGATGCGGTGGGCTCTATGGCTTCTGAGGCGGAAAGAACCAGCTGGGGCTCTAGGGGGTATCCC
C
[124 nt withheld, positions 8682-8805]
C
[91 nt withheld, positions 8807-8897]
A
[49 nt withheld, positions 8899-8947]
CCTTTGACGTTGGAGTCCACGTTCTTT
[37 nt withheld, positions 8975-9011]
ACCCTATCTCGGTCTATTCTTTTGATTTATAAGGGATTTTGCCGATTTCGGCCTATTGGTTAAAAAATGA
GCTGATTTAACAAAAATTTAACGCGAATTAATTCTGTGGAATGTGTGTCAGTTAGGGTGTGGAAAGTCCC
CAGGCTCCCCAGCAGGCAGAAGTATGCAAAGCATGCATCTCAATTAGTCAGCAACCAGGTGTGGAAAGTC
CCCAGGCTCCCCAGCAGGCAGAAGTATGCAAAGCATGCATCTCAATTAGTCAGCAACCATAGTCCCGCCC
CTAACTCCGCCCATCCCGCCCCTAACTCCGCCCAGTTCCGCCCATTCTCCGCCCCATGGCTGACTAATTT
TTTTTATTTATGCAGAGGCCGAGGCCGCCTCTGCCTCTGAGCTATTCCAGAAGTAGTGAGGAGGCTTTTT
TGGAGGCCTAGGCTTTTGCAAAAAGCTCCCGGGAGCTTGTATATCCATTTTCGGATCTGATCAGCACGTG
TTGACAATTAATCATCGGCATAGTATATCGGCATAGTATAATACGACAAGGTGAGGAACTAAACCATGGC
CAAGTTGACCAGTGCCGTTCCGGTGCTCACCGCGCGCGACGTCGCCGGAGCGGTCGAGTTCTGGACCGAC
CGGCTCGGGTTCTCCCGGGACTTCGTGGAGGACGACTTCGCCGGTGTGGTCCGGGACGACGTGACCCTGT
TCATCAGCGCGGTCCAGGACCAGGTGGTGCCGGACAACACCCTGGCCTGGGTGTGGGTGCGCGGCCTGGA
CGAGCTGTACGCCGAGTGGTCGGAGGTCGTGTCCACGAACTTCCGGGACGCCTCCGGGCCGGCCATGACC
GAGATCGGCGAGCAGCCGTGGGGGCGGGAGTTCGCCCTGCGCGACCCGGCCGGCAACTGCGTGCACTTCG
TGGCCGAGGAGCAGGACTGACACGTGCTACGAGATTTCGATTCCACCGCCGCCTTCTATGAAAGGTTGGG
CTTCGGAATCGTTTTCCGGGACGCCGGCTGGATGATCCTCCAGCGCGGGGATCTCATGCTGGAGTTCTTC
GCCCACCCCAACTTGTTTATTGCAGCTTATAATGGTTACAAATAAAGCAATAGCATCACAAATTTCACAA
ATAAAGCATTTTTTTCACTGCATTCTAGTTGTGGTTTGTCCAAACTCATCAATGTATCTTATCATGTCTG
TATACCGTCGACCTCTAGCTAGAGCTTGGCGTAATCATGGTCATAGCTGTTTCCTGTGTGAAATTGTTAT
CCGCTCACAATTCCACACAACATACGAGCCGGAAGCATAAAGTGTAAAGCCTGGGGTGCCTAATGAGTGA
GCTAACTCACATTAATTGCGTTGCGCTCACTGCCCGCTTTCCAGTCGGGAAACCTGTCGTGCCAGCTGCA
TTAATGAATCGGCCAACGCGCGGGGAGAGGCGGTTTGCGTATTGGGCGCTCTTCCGCTTCCTCGCTCACT
GACTCGCTGCGCTCGGTCGTTCGGCTGCGGCGAGCGGTATCAGCTCACTCAAAGGCGGTAATACGGTTAT
CCACAGAATCAGGGGATAACGCAGGAAAGAACATGTGAGCAAAAGGCCAGCAAAAGGCCAGGAACCGTAA
AAAGGCCGCGTTGCTGGCGTTTTTCCATAGGCTCCGCCCCCCTGACGAGCATCACAAAAATCGACGCTCA
AGTCAGAGGTGGCGAAACCCGACAGGACTATAAAGATACCAGGCGTTTCCCCCTGGAAGCTCCCTCGTGC
GCTCTCCTGTTCCGACCCTGCCGCTTACCGGATACCTGTCCGCCTTTCTCCCTTCGGGAAGCGTGGCGCT
TTCTCATAGCTCACGCTGTAGGTATCTCAGTTCGGTGTAGGTCGTTCGCTCCAAGCTGGGCTGTGTGCAC
GAACCCCCCGTTCAGCCCGACCGCTGCGCCTTATCCGGTAACTATCGTCTTGAGTCCAACCCGGTAAGAC
ACGACTTATCGCCACTGGCAGCAGCCACTGGTAACAGGATTAGCAGAGCGAGGTATGTAGGCGGTGCTAC
AGAGTTCTTGAAGTGGTGGCCTAACTACGGCTACACTAGAAGAACAGTATTTGGTATCTGCGCTCTGCTG
AAGCCAGTTACCTTCGGAAAAAGAGTTGGTAGCTCTTGATCCGGCAAACAAACCACCGCTGGTAGCGGTG
GTTTTTTTGTTTGCAAGCAGCAGATTACGCGCAGAAAAAAAGGATCTCAAGAAGATCCTTTGATCTTTTC
TACGGGGTCTGACGCTCAGTGGAACGAAAACTCACGTTAAGGGATTTTGGTCATGAGATTATCAAAAAGG
ATCTTCACCTAGATCCTTTTAAATTAAAAATGAAGTTTTAAATCAATCTAAAGTATATATGAGTAAACTT
GGTCTGACAGTTACCAATGCTTAATCAGTGAGGCACCTATCTCAGCGATCTGTCTATTTCGTTCATCCAT
AGTTGCCTGACTCCCCGTCGTGTAGATAACTACGATACGGGAGGGCTTACCATCTGGCCCCAGTGCTGCA
ATGATACCGCGAGACCCACGCTCACCGGCTCCAGATTTATCAGCAATAAACCAGCCAGCCGGAAGGGCCG
AGCGCAGAAGTGGTCCTGCAACTTTATCCGCCTCCATCCAGTCTATTAATTGTTGCCGGGAAGCTAGAGT
AAGTAGTTCGCCAGTTAATAGTTTGCGCAACGTTGTTGCCATTGCTACAGGCATCGTGGTGTCACGCTCG
TCGTTTGGTATGGCTTCATTCAGCTCCGGTTCCCAACGATCAAGGCGAGTTACATGATCCCCCATGTTGT
GCAAAAAAGCGGTTAGCTCCTTCGGTCCTCCGATCGTTGTCAGAAGTAAGTTGGCCGCAGTGTTATCACT
CATGGTTATGGCAGCACTGCATAATTCTCTTACTGTCATGCCATCCGTAAGATGCTTTTCTGTGACTGGT
GAGTACTCAACCAAGTCATTCTGAGAATAGTGTATGCGGCGACCGAGTTGCTCTTGCCCGGCGTCAATAC
GGGATAATACCGCGCCACATAGCAGAACTTTAAAAGTGCTCATCATTGGAAAACGTTCTTCGGGGCGAAA
ACTCTCAAGGATCTTACCGCTGTTGAGATCCAGTTCGATGTAACCCACTCGTGCACCCAACTGATCTTCA
GCATCTTTTACTTTCACCAGCGTTTCTGGGTGAGCAAAAACAGGAAGGCAAAATGCCGCAAAAAAGGGAA
TAAGGGCGACACGGAAATGTTGAATACTCATACTCTTCCTTTTTCAATATTATTGAAGCATTTATCAGGG
TTATTGTCTCATGAGCGGATACATATTTGAATGTATTTAGAAAAATAAACAAATAGGGGTTCCGCGCACA
TTTCCCCGAAAAGTGCCACCTGACGTCGACGGATCGGGAGATCTCCCGATCCCCTATGGTGCACTCTCAG
TACAATCTGCTCTGATGCCGCATAGTTAAGCCAGTATCTGCTCCCTGCTTGTGTGTTGGAGGTCGCTGAG
TAGTGCGCGAGCAAAATTTAAGCTACAACAAGGCAAGGCTTGACCGACAATTGCATGAAGAATCTGCTTA
GGGTTAGGCGTTTTGCGCTGCTTCGCGATGTACGGGCCAGATATACGCGTTGACATTGATTATTGACTAG
TTATTAATAGTAATCAATTACGGGGTCATTAGTTCATAGCCCATATATGGAGTTCCGCGTTACATAACTT
ACGGTAAATGGCCCGCCTGGCTGACCGCCCAACGACCCCCGCCCATTGACGTCAATAATGACGTATGTTC
CCATAGTAACGCCAATAGGGACTTTCCATTGACGTCAATGGGTGGAGTATTTACGGTAAACTGCCCACTT
GGCAGTACATCAAGTGTATCATATGCCAAGTACGCCCCCTATTGACGTCAATGACGGTAAATGGCCCGCC
TGGCATTATGCCCAGTACATGACCTTATGGGACTTTCCTACTTGGCAGTACATCTACGTATTAGTCATCG
CTATTACCATGG
Features (pLannotate 1.2.2; 33 found; start..end, strand, type, name):
    217..397     +  LTR            5' LTR (truncated): truncated 5' long terminal repeat (LTR) from HIV-1
    444..569     +  misc_feature   HIV-1 Ψ: packaging signal of human immunodeficiency virus type 1
    553..916     +  CDS            HIV-1 gag (fragment): gag protein from human immunodeficiency virus 1; gag
   1062..1295    +  misc_feature   RRE: The Rev response element (RRE) of HIV-1 allows for Rev-dependent mRNA export from the nucleus to the cytoplasm.
   1672..1772    +  CDS            Rev (fragment): human immunodeficiency virus 1 (HIV-1) Rev protein; rev; enhances nuclear export of unspliced and incompletely spliced viral mRNAs
   1822..1939    +  misc_feature   cPPT/CTS: central polypurine tract and central termination sequence of HIV-1
   1990..2230    +  promoter       U6 promoter: RNA polymerase III promoter for human U6 snRNA
   2260..2335    +  misc_RNA       gRNA scaffold: guide RNA scaffold for the Streptococcus pyogenes CRISPR/Cas9 system
   2353..2371    +  CDS            small t antigen (fragment): SV40 (simian virus 40) small t antigen
   2397..2608    +  promoter       EF-1α core promoter: core promoter for human elongation factor EF-1α
   2633..6736    +  CDS            Cas9: Cas9 (Csn1) endonuclease from the Streptococcus pyogenes Type II CRISPR/Cas system generates RNA-guided double strand breaks in DNA
   6874..7471    +  CDS            PuroR (fragment): puromycin N-acetyltransferase; pac from Streptomyces; confers resistance to puromycin
   7487..8075    +  misc_feature   WPRE: woodchuck hepatitis virus posttranscriptional regulatory element
   8126..8145    +  misc_feature   cPPT/CTS (fragment): central polypurine tract and central termination sequence of HIV-1
   8147..8380    +  LTR            3' LTR (ΔU3): self-inactivating 3' long terminal repeat (LTR) from HIV-1
   8412..8636    +  polyA_signal   bGH poly(A) signal: bovine growth hormone polyadenylation signal
   8640..8661    +  promoter       SV40 promoter (fragment): SV40 enhancer and early promoter
   8682..9110    +  rep_origin     f1 ori (sequence partly withheld): f1 bacteriophage origin of replication; arrow indicates direction of (+) strand synthesis
   9124..9453    +  promoter       SV40 promoter: SV40 enhancer and early promoter
   9501..9548    +  promoter       EM7 promoter: synthetic bacterial promoter&nbsp
   9567..9941    +  CDS            BleoR: antibiotic-binding protein; Sh ble from Streptoalloteichus hindustanus; confers resistance to bleomycin, phleomycin, and Zeocin™
   9951..10076   +  CDS            ble (fragment): BLE_KLEPN - Experimental evidence at protein level: Swiss-Prot protein existence level 1. Binding protein with a strong affinity to the bleomycin family of antibiotics. Binds to CL990; an antimitotic-antibiotic compound. From Klebsiella pneumoniae.
  10071..10192   +  polyA_signal   SV40 poly(A) signal: SV40 polyadenylation signal
  10263..10285   -  protein_bind   lac operator (fragment): The lac repressor binds to the lac operator to inhibit transcription in E. coli. This inhibition can be relieved by adding lactose or isopropyl-β-D-thiogalactopyranoside (IPTG). lac repressor encoded by lacI
  10289..10319   -  promoter       lac promoter: promoter for the E. coli lac operon
  10334..10355   -  protein_bind   CAP binding site: CAP binding activates transcription in the presence of cAMP. E. coli catabolite activator protein
  10368..10460   -  CDS            lacI (fragment): lac repressor; lacI; The lac repressor binds to the lac operator to inhibit transcription in E. coli. This inhibition can be relieved by adding lactose or isopropyl-β-D-thiogalactopyranoside (IPTG).
  10643..11231   -  rep_origin     ori: high-copy-number ColE1/pMB1/pBR322/pUC origin of replication
  11402..12262   -  CDS            AmpR: β-lactamase; bla; confers resistance to ampicillin, carbenicillin, and related antibiotics
  12263..12367   -  promoter       AmpR promoter: bla
  12426..12478   -  misc_feature   bom (fragment): basis of mobility region from pBR322
  12633..13012   +  enhancer       CMV enhancer: human cytomegalovirus immediate early enhancer
  13013..199     +  promoter       CMV promoter (across the origin): human cytomegalovirus (CMV) immediate early promoter
