[The description below was written by a language model from this plasmid's Addgene catalogue record and pLannotate feature annotations shown in this document.]
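Description:
pLenti-Puro-SIK2 is a third-generation-style, self-inactivating lentiviral CRISPR vector built on the pLentiCRISPR v2 backbone, delivering both Streptococcus pyogenes Cas9 and a single guide RNA directed against human SIK2 (salt-inducible kinase 2, an AMPK-related kinase). In bacteria it is maintained as a high-copy plasmid through a ColE1/pUC-type origin and selected with ampicillin via the bla gene; an f1 origin is also present. The backbone outside the viral region additionally carries an SV40/EM7-driven bleomycin/Zeocin resistance cassette with an SV40 poly(A) signal, which would not be packaged into virus.

The viral genome is transcribed in packaging cells from a CMV enhancer/promoter fused to a truncated HIV-1 5' LTR, and contains the Ψ packaging signal, RRE for Rev-dependent nuclear export, and the cPPT/CTS element that aids nuclear import. It ends in a ΔU3 3' LTR, which inactivates LTR promoter activity after integration, followed by a bGH poly(A) signal. Within this frame, the human U6 RNA polymerase III promoter drives the SIK2-specific spacer fused to the Cas9 guide RNA scaffold, while an EF-1α core promoter drives Cas9. A puromycin N-acetyltransferase coding region lies immediately downstream of Cas9 without a promoter of its own, consistent with co-expression from the same transcript, although the linking element is not annotated in the feature table. A WPRE follows to enhance transcript stability and expression.

Transduced mammalian cells can be selected with puromycin, and the construct is intended for Cas9-mediated disruption of SIK2 in human cells. The associated work examined SIK-family kinases as mediators of LKB1 tumour suppression in non-small-cell lung cancer.
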