Addgene plasmid #138696: pLenti-Puro-SIK2
Purpose: Expresses a human SIK2-targeting sgRNA and Cas9
Depositing lab: Reuben Shaw. Depositing organization: Salk Institute for Biological Studies. Publication: The AMPK-Related Kinases SIK1 and SIK3 Mediate Key Tumor-Suppressive Effects of LKB1 in NSCLC. Hollstein PE, Eichner LJ, Brun SN, Kamireddy A, Svensson RU, Vera LI, Ross DS, Rymoff TJ, Hutchins A, Galvez HM, Williams AE, Shokhirev MN, Screaton RA, Berdeaux R, Shaw RJ. Cancer Discov. 2019 Nov;9(11):1606-1627. doi: 10.1158/2159-8290.CD-18-1261. Epub 2019 Jul 26. PubMed 31350328.
Backbone
  Vector backbone: pLentiCRISPR v2
  Vector type: Lentiviral
Growth in bacteria
  Bacterial resistance: Ampicillin, 100 μg/mL
  Growth temperature: 37°C
  Growth strain: NEB Stable
  Copy number: High Copy
Gene/Insert
  Gene/Insert name: sgSIK2 human
  gRNA/shRNA sequence: AATAATCGATAAGTCTCAGC
  Species: H. sapiens (human)
  Entrez Gene: SIK2 (a.k.a. LOH11CR1I, QIK, SIK-2, SNF1LK2)
  Promoter: hU6
  Cloning method: Restriction Enzyme; 5′ cloning site unknown (unknown if destroyed)
Terms and licenses: Academic/Nonprofit Terms; Industry Terms: Not Available to Industry
How to cite: pLenti-Puro-SIK2 was a gift from Reuben Shaw (Addgene plasmid # 138696 ; http://n2t.net/addgene:138696 ; RRID:Addgene_138696)
