>Addgene plasmid #138696 | pLenti-Puro-SIK2 | depositor partial sequence | sequence record 268020 | hU6 FWD Sequence
GCCGTATTCGATTTCTTGGCTTTATATATCTTGTGGAAGGACGAAACACCGAATAATCGATAAGTCTCAG
CGTTTTAGAGCTAGAAATAGCAAGTTAAAATAAGGCTAGTCCGTTATCAACTTGAAAAAGTGGCACCGAG
TCGGTGCTTTTTTGAATTCGCTAGCTAGGTCTTGAAAGGAGTGGGAATTGGCTCCGGTGCCCGTCAGTGG
GCAGAGCGCACATCGCCCACAGTCCCCGAGAAGTTGGGGGGAGGGGTCGGCAATTGATCCGGTGCCTAGA
GAAGGTGGCGCGGGGTAAACTGGGAAAGTGATGTCGTGTACTGGCTCCGCCTTTTTCCCGAGGGTGGGGG
AGAACCGTATATAAGTGCAGTAGTCGCCGTGAACGTTCTTTTTCGCAACGGGTTTGCCGCCAGAACACAG
GACCGGTTCTAGAGCGCTGCCACCATGGACAAGAAGTACAGCATCGGCCTGGACATCGGCACCAACTCTG
TGGGCTGGGCCGTGATCACCGACGAGTACAAGGTGCCCAGCAAGAAATTCAAGGTGCTGGGCAACACCGA
CCGGCACAGCATCAAGAAGAACCTGATCGGAGCCCTGCTGTTCGACAGCGGCGAAACAGCCGAGGCCACC
CGGCTGAAGAGAACCGCCAGAAGAAGATACACCAGACGGAAGAACCGGATCTGCTATCTGCAAGAGATCT
TCAGCAACGAGATGGCCAAGGTGGACGACAGCTTCTTCCACAGACTGGAAGAGTCCTTCCTGGTGGAAGA
GGATAAGAAGCACGAGCGGCACCCCATCTTCGGCAACATCGTGGACGAGGTGGCCTACCACGAGAAGTAC
CCCACCATCTACCACCTGAGAAAGAAACTGGTGGACAGCACCGACAAGGCCGACCTGCGGCTGATCTATC
TGGCCCTGGCCCACATGATCAAGTTCCGGGGCCACTTCCTGATCGAGGGCGACCTGAACCCCGACAACAG
CGACGTGACAGCTGTTCATCAGCTGGTGCAGACTACACAGCTGTCGAGAAACCCATCACGCAGCGCGTGA
CGCAGCATCTGTCTGCAGACTGAGCAGAGCGACGCTGAATCTGATCGCCAGCTGCCGNNNAGAGATGGNC
TGTCGGANTGAATGGCTGAACTGGCTGACCCACTCAGACACTCGACTGGCCGAGATGCCACTGCAGCTGA
CCAGAA
